Addgene plasmid #196693: pAG1159 TOM20-ECFP-FIREmate
Purpose: Expresses TOM20-ECFP-FIREmate in mammalian cells
Depositing lab: Arnaud Gautier. Depositing organization: Sorbonne Université. Publication: A fluorogenic chemically induced dimerization technology for controlling, imaging and sensing protein proximity. Bottone S, Joliot O, Cakil ZV, El Hajji L, Rakotoarison LM, Boncompain G, Perez F, Gautier A. Nat Methods. 2023 Aug 28. doi: 10.1038/s41592-023-01988-8. PubMed 37640938.
Backbone
  Vector backbone: pIRES
  Backbone size w/o insert (bp): 4005
  Vector type: Mammalian Expression
  Selectable markers: Neomycin (select with G418)
Growth in bacteria
  Bacterial resistance: Kanamycin, 50 μg/mL
  Growth temperature: 37°C
  Growth strain: DH5alpha
  Copy number: High Copy
Gene/Insert
  Gene/Insert name: TOM20-ECFP-FIREmate
  Species: Synthetic
  Insert size (bp): 1203
  Tag / fusion protein: FIREmate
  Cloning method: Gibson Cloning
  Sequencing primers: 5′ cgcaaatgggcggtaggcgtg
Terms and licenses: Academic/Nonprofit Terms; Industry Terms: Not Available to Industry
How to cite: pAG1159 TOM20-ECFP-FIREmate was a gift from Arnaud Gautier (Addgene plasmid # 196693 ; http://n2t.net/addgene:196693 ; RRID:Addgene_196693)
