[The description below was written by a language model from this plasmid's Addgene catalogue record and pLannotate feature annotations shown in this document.]
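Description:
pAG1159 TOM20-ECFP-FIREmate is a mammalian expression plasmid built on a backbone recorded as pIRES. It carries a high-copy ColE1/pUC-type origin for propagation in E. coli, together with an f1 phage origin. A single Tn5 aminoglycoside phosphotransferase gene (NeoR/KanR) provides both selections. It is preceded by a bacterial bla-type promoter and an SV40 early promoter and followed by the HSV TK polyadenylation signal, so it confers kanamycin resistance in bacteria and G418 resistance in transfected mammalian cells.

The payload is a synthetic fusion of about 1.2 kb driven by the CMV immediate-early enhancer and promoter and terminated by an SV40 poly(A) signal. A short fragment of human TOMM20, presumably its outer mitochondrial membrane anchoring region, leads the fusion. It is followed by the cyan fluorescent protein ECFP and then FIREmate. The automated annotation labels FIREmate as a Y-FAST fragment, reflecting similarity to that photoactive-yellow-protein-derived fluorogen-binding tag. This arrangement should display ECFP and FIREmate at the mitochondrial surface, with ECFP reporting where the anchor sits. According to the associated publication title, the construct belongs to a fluorogenic chemically induced dimerization system for controlling, imaging and sensing protein proximity. A mitochondria-anchored FIREmate would plausibly act as the fixed partner to which a second tagged protein is recruited, although the record does not spell this out.

The annotated sequence is a partial NGS assembly of 5,916 nt, longer than the roughly 5.2 kb implied by the catalogue backbone and insert sizes. It shows duplicated NeoR/KanR and SV40 promoter segments at its ends, which probably reflect assembly overlap. No IRES element is annotated despite the backbone name.
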