Features (pLannotate 1.2.2; 17 found; start..end, strand, type, name):
     19..129     -  CDS            NeoR/KanR (fragment): aminoglycoside phosphotransferase confers resistance to neomycin, kanamycin, and G418 (Geneticin®)
    164..521     -  promoter       SV40 promoter: SV40 enhancer and early promoter
    523..627     -  promoter       AmpR promoter: bla
    654..1082    +  rep_origin     f1 ori (sequence partly withheld): f1 bacteriophage origin of replication; arrow indicates direction of (+) strand synthesis
   1116..1237    -  polyA_signal   SV40 poly(A) signal: SV40 polyadenylation signal
   1260..1344    -  CDS            large T antigen (fragment): large T antigen from SV40 (simian virus 40)
   1469..1810    -  CDS            Y-FAST (fragment): small protein tag, derived from photoactive yellow protein, that allows in vivo fluorescent labeling by addition of a cell-permeant fluorogen (Plamont et al., 2016)
   1823..2539    -  CDS            ECFP: ECFP is a basic (constitutively fluorescent) cyan fluorescent protein published in 1996, derived from Aequorea victoria. It has low acid sensitivity.
   2570..2671    -  CDS            TOMM20 (fragment): TOM20_HUMAN - Also known as KIAA0016. Experimental evidence at protein level: Swiss-Prot protein existence level 1. Central component of the receptor complex responsible for the recognition and translocation of cytosolically synthesized mitochondrial preproteins. Together with TOM22 functions as the transit peptide receptor at the surface of the mitochondrion outer membrane and facilitates the movement of preproteins into the TOM40 translocation pore (By similarity). Required for the translocation across the mitochondrial outer membrane of cytochrome P450 monooxygenases. From Homo sapiens (Hum
   2721..2924    -  promoter       CMV promoter: human cytomegalovirus (CMV) immediate early promoter
   2925..3228    -  enhancer       CMV enhancer: human cytomegalovirus immediate early enhancer
   3403..3991    -  rep_origin     ori: high-copy-number ColE1/pMB1/pBR322/pUC origin of replication
   4213..4229    +  polyA_signal   bGH poly(A) signal (fragment): bovine growth hormone polyadenylation signal
   4320..4367    -  polyA_signal   HSV TK poly(A) signal: herpes simplex virus thymidine kinase polyadenylation signal (Cole and Stacy, 1985)
   4426..4578    -  CDS            ble (fragment): BLE_KLEPN - Experimental evidence at protein level: Swiss-Prot protein existence level 1. Binding protein with a strong affinity to the bleomycin family of antibiotics. Binds to CL990; an antimitotic-antibiotic compound. From Klebsiella pneumoniae.
   4599..5393    -  CDS            NeoR/KanR: aminoglycoside phosphotransferase from Tn5; aph(3')-II (or nptII); confers resistance to neomycin, kanamycin, and G418 (Geneticin®)
   5436..5646    -  promoter       SV40 promoter: SV40 early promoter
>Addgene plasmid #196693 | pAG1159 TOM20-ECFP-FIREmate | addgene full sequence | sequence record 407767 | Addgene Partial NGS Result
NNNNNNNNNNNNNNNNNNGAACACGGCGGCATCAGAGCAGCCGATTGTCTGTTGTGCCCAGTCATAGCCG
AATAGCCTCTCCACCCAAGCGGCCGGAGAACCTGCGTGCAATCCATCTTGTTCAATCATGCGAAACGATC
CTCATCCTGTCTCTTGATCGATCTTTGCAAAAGCCTAGGCCTCCAAAAAAGCCTCCTCACTACTTCTGGA
ATAGCTCAGAGGCCGAGGCGGCCTCGGCCTCTGCATAAATAAAAAAAATTAGTCAGCCATGGGGCGGAGA
ATGGGCGGAACTGGGCGGAGTTAGGGGCGGGATGGGCGGAGTTAGGGGCGGGACTATGGTTGCTGACTAA
TTGAGATGCATGCTTTGCATACTTCTGCCTGCTGGGGAGCCTGGGGACTTTCCACACCTGGTTGCTGACT
AATTGAGATGCATGCTTTGCATACTTCTGCCTGCTGGGGAGCCTGGGGACTTTCCACACCCTAACTGACA
CACATTCCACAGCTGGTTCTTTCCGCCTCAGGACTCTTCCTTTTTCAATATTATTGAAGCATTTATCAGG
GTTATTGTCTCATGAGCGGATACATATTTGAATGTATTTAGAAAAATAAACAAATAGGGGTTCCGCGCAC
ATTTCCCCGAAAAGTGCCACCTG
[124 nt withheld, positions 654-777]
C
[91 nt withheld, positions 779-869]
A
[49 nt withheld, positions 871-919]
CCTTTGACGTTGGAGTCCACGTTCTTT
[37 nt withheld, positions 947-983]
ACCCTATCTCGGTCTATTCTTTTGATTTATAAGGGATTTTGCCGATTTCGGCCTATTGGTTAAAAAATGA
GCTGATTTAACAAAAATTTAACGCGAATTTTAACAAAATATTAACGCTTACAATTTACGCCTTAAGATAC
ATTGATGAGTTTGGACAAACCACAACTAGAATGCAGTGAAAAAAATGCTTTATTTGTGAAATTTGTGATG
CTATTGCTTTATTTGTAACCATTATAAGCTGCAATAAACAAGTTAACAACAACAATTGCATTCATTTTAT
GTTTCAGGTTCAGGGGGAGGTGTGGGAGGTTTTTTAAAGCAAGTAAAACCTCTACAAATGTGGTATGGCT
GATTATGATCAGTTATCTAGATCCGGTGGATCTGTCGACTGCAGAGTTCGAAGCTTAAGCTCGAGGACCA
CCAGTACCACCAGCACTACCACCAGCACTACCACCAGCACTACCACCAGCACTACCACCAGCACTGGAAA
GGGCTTTCTTCAAGTGCACCTTGACCTTGGTTGGTCCCCTGCTTGTCGGTATCGTCCATTCGAACATGGT
GTTCAGATTCCCTGACGCTGCGCCTTCCTTGAATTTGCCGTAAAACTCGGGAGTATCCGTTCCAGGTGCA
ACATCCTTGAAGAAGTTCTTCCCAATCACCTGTTTGGGATCTCTGCCAGTGATGTCCCCTTCAGCAGCAT
TGTACAGCAGGATATTCCCGTCACCATCGAGCTGAATTACGCCAAAGGCCAACCTATCCAGTTGTTCGTC
GTCCATATTGGCCAGAGTGTTCTCGATGTCCTCACTGCCAAAGGCAACATGCTCCATTCCACTTGCTCCC
TTGTACAGCTCGTCCATGCCGAGAGTGATCCCGGCGGCGGTCACGAACTCCAGCAGGACCATGTGATCGC
GCTTCTCGTTGGGGTCTTTGCTCAGGGCGGACTGGGTGCTCAGGTAGTGGTTGTCGGGCAGCAGCACGGG
GCCGTCGCCGATGGGGGTGTTCTGCTGGTAGTGGTCGGCGAGCTGCACGCTGCCGTCCTCGATGTTGTGG
CGGATCTTGAAGTTGGCCTTGATGCCGTTCTTCTGCTTGTCGGCGGTGATATAGACGTTGTGGCTGATGT
AGTTGTACTCCAGCTTGTGCCCCAGGATGTTGCCGTCCTCCTTGAAGTCGATGCCCTTCAGCTCGATGCG
GTTCACCAGGGTGTCGCCCTCGAACTTCACCTCGGCGCGGGTCTTGTAGTTGCCGTCGTCCTTGAAGAAG
ATGGTGCGCTCCTGGACGTAGCCTTCGGGCATGGCGGACTTGAAGAAGTCGTGCTGCTTCATGTGGTCGG
GGTAGCGGCTGAAGCACTGCACGCCCCAGGTCAGGGTGGTCACGAGGGTGGGCCAGGGCACGGGCAGCTT
GCCGGTGGTGCAGATGAACTTCAGGGTCAGCTTGCCGTAGGTGGCATCGCCCTCGCCCTCGCCGGACACG
CTGAACTTGTGGCCGTTTACGTCGCCGTCCAGCTCGACCAGGATGGGCACCACCCCGGTGAACAGCTCCT
CGCCCTTGCTCACCATACCACCAGCACTACCACCAGCACTGGATCCGAAGTTGGGGTCACTTCGTCTTTT
GCGGTCAAAGTAGATGCAGTACCCTATGAAGAGGGCACCGCACACGCCCGCGGCGATGGCGCTGTTCCGA
CCCACCATGGTGGCGAATTCACCGGTAGCGCTAGCGGATCTGACGGTTCACTAAACCAGCTCTGCTTATA
TAGACCTCCCACCGTACACGCCTACCGCCCATTTGCGTCAATGGGGCGGAGTTGTTACGACATTTTGGAA
AGTCCCGTTGATTTTGGTGCCAAAACAAACTCCCATTGACGTCAATGGGGTGGAGACTTGGAAATCCCCG
TGAGTCAAACCGCTATCCACGCCCATTGATGTACTGCCAAAACCGCATCACCATGGTAATAGCGATGACT
AATACGTAGATGTACTGCCAAGTAGGAAAGTCCCATAAGGTCATGTACTGGGCATAATGCCAGGCGGGCC
ATTTACCGTCATTGACGTCAATAGGGGGCGTACTTGGCATATGATACACTTGATGTACTGCCAAGTGGGC
AGTTTACCGTAAATACTCCACCCATTGACGTCAATGGAAAGTCCCTATTGGCGTTACTATGGGAACATAC
GTCATTATTGACGTCAATGGGCGGGGGTCGTTGGGCGGTCAGCCAGGCGGGCCATTTACCGTAAGTTATG
TAACGCGGAACTCCATATATGGGCTATGAACTAATGACCCCGTAATTGATTACTATTAATAACTAATGCA
TGGCGGTAATACGGTTATCCACAGAATCAGGGGATAACGCAGGAAAGAACATGTGAGCAAAAGGCCAGCA
AAAGGCCAGGAACCGTAAAAAGGCCGCGTTGCTGGCGTTTTTCCATAGGCTCCGCCCCCCTGACGAGCAT
CACAAAAATCGACGCTCAAGTCAGAGGTGGCGAAACCCGACAGGACTATAAAGATACCAGGCGTTTCCCC
CTGGAAGCTCCCTCGTGCGCTCTCCTGTTCCGACCCTGCCGCTTACCGGATACCTGTCCGCCTTTCTCCC
TTCGGGAAGCGTGGCGCTTTCTCATAGCTCACGCTGTAGGTATCTCAGTTCGGTGTAGGTCGTTCGCTCC
AAGCTGGGCTGTGTGCACGAACCCCCCGTTCAGCCCGACCGCTGCGCCTTATCCGGTAACTATCGTCTTG
AGTCCAACCCGGTAAGACACGACTTATCGCCACTGGCAGCAGCCACTGGTAACAGGATTAGCAGAGCGAG
GTATGTAGGCGGTGATACAGAGTTCTTGAAGTGGTGGCCTAACTACGGCTACACTAGAAGAACAGTATTT
GGTATCTGCGCTCTGCTGAAGCCAGTTACCTTCGGAAAAAGAGTTGGTAGCTCTTGATCCGGCAAACAAA
CCACCGCTGGTAGCGGTGGTTTTTTTGTTTGCAAGCAGCAGATTACGCGCAGAAAAAAAGGATCTCAAGA
AGATCCTTTGATCTTTTCTACGGGGTCTGACGCTCAGTGGAACGAAAACTCACGTTAAGGGATTTTGGTC
ATGAGATTATCAAAAAGGATCTTCACCTAGATCCTTTTAAATTAAAAATGAAGTTTTAAATCAATCTAAA
GTATATATGAGTAACCTGAGGCTATGGCAGGGCCTGCCGCCCCGACGTTGGCTGCGAGCCCTGGGCCTTC
ACCCGAACTTGGGGGGTGGGGTGGGGAAAAGGAAGAAACGCGGGCGTATTGGCCCCAATGGGGTCTCGGT
GGGGTATCGACAGAGTGCCAGCCCTGGGACCGAACCCCGCGTTTATGAACAAACGACCCAACACCGTGCG
TTTTATTCTGTCTTTTTATTGCCGTCATAGCGCGGGTTCCTTCCGGTATTGTCTCCTTCCGTGTTTCAGT
TAGCCTCCCCCTAGGGTGGGCGAAGAACTCCAGCATGAGATCCCCGCGCTGGAGGATCATCCAGCCGGCG
TCCCGGAAAACGATTCCGAAGCCCAACCTTTCATAGAAGGCGGCGGTGGAATCGAAATCTCGTGATGGCA
GGTTGGGCGTCGCTTGGTCGGTCATTTCGAACCCCAGAGTCCCGCTCAGAAGAACTCGTCAAGAAGGCGA
TAGAAGGCGATGCGCTGCGAATCGGGAGCGGCGATACCGTAAAGCACGAGGAAGCGGTCAGCCCATTCGC
CGCCAAGCTCTTCAGCAATATCACGGGTAGCCAACGCTATGTCCTGATAGCGGTCCGCCACACCCAGCCG
GCCACAGTCGATGAATCCAGAAAAGCGGCCATTTTCCACCATGATATTCGGCAAGCAGGCATCGCCATGG
GTCACGACGAGATCCTCGCCGTCGGGCATGCTCGCCTTGAGCCTGGCGAACAGTTCGGCTGGCGCGAGCC
CCTGATGCTCTTCGTCCAGATCATCCTGATCGACAAGACCGGCTTCCATCCGAGTACGTGCTCGCTCGAT
GCGATGTTTCGCTTGGTGGTCGAATGGGCAGGTAGCCGGATCAAGCGTATGCAGCCGCCGCATTGCATCA
GCCATGATGGATACTTTCTCGGCAGGAGCAAGGTGAGATGACAGGAGATCCTGCCCCGGCACTTCGCCCA
ATAGCAGCCAGTCCCTTCCCGCTTCAGTGACAACGTCGAGCACAGCTGCGCAAGGAACGCCCGTCGTGGC
CAGCCACGATAGCCGCGCTGCCTCGTCTTGCAGTTCATTCAGGGCACCGGACAGGTCGGTCTTGACAAAA
AGAACCGGGCGCCCCTGCGCTGACAGCCGGAACACGGCGGCATCAGAGCAGCCGATTGTCTGTTGTGCCC
AGTCATAGCCGAATAGCCTCTCCACCCAAGCGGCCGGAGAACCTGCGTGCAATCCATCTTGTTCAATCAT
GCGAAACGATCCTCATCCTGTCTCTTGATCGATCTTTGCAAAAGCCTAGGCCTCCAAAAAAGCCTCCTCA
CTACTTCTGGAATAGCTCAGAGGCCGAGGCGGCCTCGGCCTCTGCATAAATAAAAAAAATTAGTCAGCCA
TGGGGCGGAGAATGGGCGGAACTGGGCGGAGTTAGGGGCGGGATGGGCGGAGTTAGGGGCGGGACTATGG
TTGCTGACTAATTGAGATGCATGCTTTGCATACTTCTGCCTGCTGGGGNNNNNNNNNNNNNNNNNNNNNN
NNNNNNNNNNNNNNNNNNNNNNNNNNNNNNNNNNNNNNNNNNNNNNNNNNNNNNNNNNNNNNNNNNNNNN
NNNNNNNNNNNNNNNNNNNNNNNNNNNNNNNNNNNNNNNNNNNNNNNNNNNNNNNNNNNNNNNNNNNNNN
NNNNNNNNNNNNNNNNNNNNNNNNNNNNNNNNNNNNNNNNNNNNNNNNNNNNNNNNNNNNNNNNNNNNNN
NNNNNNNNNNNNNNNNNNNNNNNNNNNNNNNNN
